>Addgene plasmid #174367 | pJEC626 | addgene full sequence | sequence record 345703 | Addgene NGS Result
GCGCTGCGGACACATACAAAGTTACCCACAGATTCCGTGGATAAGCAGGGGACTAACATGTGAGGCAAAA
CAGCAGGGCCGCGCCGGTGGCGTTTTTCCATAGGCTCCGCCATCCTGCCAGAGTTCACATAAACAGACGC
TTTTCCGGTGCATCTGTGGGAGCCGTGAGGCTCAACCATGAATCTGACAGTACGGGCGAAACCCGACAGG
ACTTAAAGATCCCCACCGTTTCCGGCGGGTCGCTCCCTCTTGCGCTCTCCTGTTCCGACCCTGCCGTTTA
CCGGATACCTGTTCCGCCTTTCTCCCTTACGGGAAGTGTGGCGCTTTCTCATAGCTAACACACTGGTATC
TCGGCTCGGTGTAGGTCGTTCGCTCCAAGCTGGGCTGTAAGCAAGAACTCCCCGTTCAGCCCGACTGCTG
CGCCTTATCCGGTAACTGTTCACTTGAGTCCAACCCGGAAAAGCACGGTAAAACGCCACTGGCAGCAGCC
ATTGGTAACTGGGAGTTCGCAGAGGATTTGTTTAGCTAAACACGCGGTTGCTCTTGAAGTGTGCGCCAAA
GTCCGGCTACACTGGAAGGACAGATTTGGTTGCTGTGCTCTGCGAAAGCCAGTTACCACGGTTAAGCAGT
TCACCAACTGACTTAACCTTCGATCAAACCACCTCCCAAGGTGGTTTTTTCGTTTACAGGGCAAAAGATT
ACGCGCAGAAAAAAAGGATCTCAAGAAGATCCTTTGATCTTTTCTACTGAACCGCTCTAGATTTCAGTGC
AATTTATCTCTTCAAATGTAGCACCTGTTTACGGCTAGCTCAGTCCTAGGTATAGTGCTAGCCGCTTCTA
GAGTCACACAGGAAAGTACTAGATGCAGGGTTCTGTGACAGAGTTTCTAAAACCGCGCCTGGTTGATATC
GAGCAAGTGAGTTCGACGCACGCCAAGGTGACCCTTGAGCCTTTAGAGCGTGGCTTTGGCCATACTCTGG
GTAACGCACTGCGCCGTATTCTGCTCTCATCGATGCCGGGTTGCGCGGTGACCGAGGTTGAGATTGATGG
TGTACTACATGAGTACAGCACCAAAGAAGGCGTTCAGGAAGATATCCTGGAAATCCTGCTCAACCTGAAA
GGGCTGGCGGTGAGAGTTCAGGGCAAAGATGAAGTTATTCTTACCTTGAATAAATCTGGCATTGGCCCTG
TGACTGCAGCCGATATCACCCACGACGGTGATGTCGAAATCGTCAAGCCGCAGCACGTGATCTGCCACCT
GACCGATGAGAACGCGTCTATTAGCATGCGTATCAAAGTTCAGCGCGGTCGTGGTTATGTGCCGGCTTCT
ACCCGAATTCATTCGGAAGAAGATGAGCGCCCAATCGGCCGTCTGCTGGTCGACGCATGCTACAGCCCTG
TGGAGCGTATTGCCTACAATGTTGAAGCAGCGCGTGTAGAACAGCGTACCGACCTGGACAAGCTGGTCAT
CGAAATGGAAACCAACGGCACAATCGATCCTGAAGAGGCGATTCGTCGTGCGGCAACCATTCTGGCTGAA
CAACTGGAAGCTTTCGTTGACTTACGTGATGTACGTCAGCCTGAAGTGAAAGAAGAGAAACCAGAGGGAG
GTTCTGGAGGTGGTGGGTCCATGAACGAAAAAGAAGAACTGAAATCTAAAAAAGCGGAACTGCGCAACCG
CATCGAACAGCTGAAACAGAAACGCGAACAGCTGAAACAGAAAATCGCGAACCTGCGCAAAGAAATCGAA
GCGTATAAATAATGACCGAACAAAAACTCATCTCAGAAGAGGATCTGAATAGCGCCGTCGACCATCATCA
TCATCATCATTGAGTTTAAACGGTCTCCAGCTTGGCTGTTTTGGCGGATGAGAGAAGATTTTCAGCCTGA
TACAGATTAAATCAGAACGCAGAAGCGGTCTGATAAAACAGAATTTGCCTGGCGGCAGTAGCGCGGTGGT
CCCACCTGACCCAATGCCGAACTCAGAAGTGAAACGCCGTAGCGCCGATGGTAGTGTGGGGTCTCCCCAT
GCGAGAGTAGGGAACTGCCAGGCATCAAATAAAACGAAAGGCTCAGTCGAAAGACTGGGCCTTTCGTTTT
ATCTGTTGTTTGTCGGTGAACTGGATCCTTACTCGAGTCTAGACTGCAGCTGAAACCTCAGGCATTTGAG
AAGCACACGGTCACACTGCTTCCGGTAGTCAATAAACCGGTAAACCAGCAATAGACATAAGCGGCTATTT
AACGACCCTGCCCTGAACCGACGACCGGGTCATCGTGGCCGGATCTTGCGGCCACTCGGCTTGAACGAAT
TGTTAGACATTATTTGCCGACTACCTTGGTGATCTCGCCTTTCACGTAGTGGACAAATTCTTCCAACTGA
TCTGCGCGCGAGGCCAAGCGATCTTCTTCTTGTCCAAGATAAGCCTGTCTAGCTTCAAGTATGACGGGCT
GATACTGGGCCGGCAGGCGCTCCATTGCCCAGTCGGCAGCGACATCCTTCGGCGCGATTTTGCCGGTTAC
TGCGCTGTACCAAATGCGGGACAACGTAAGCACTACATTTCGCTCATCGCCAGCCCAGTCGGGCGGCGAG
TTCCATAGCGTTAAGGTTTCATTTAGCGCCTCAAATAGATCCTGTTCAGGAACCGGATCAAAGAGTTCCT
CCGCCGCTGGACCTACCAAGGCAACGCTATGTTCTCTTGCTTTTGTCAGCAAGATAGCCAGATCAATGTC
GATCGTGGCTGGCTCGAAGATACCTGCAAGAATGTCATTGCGCTGCCATTCTCCAAATTGCAGTTCGCGC
TTAGCTGGATAACGCCACGGAATGATGTCGTCGTGCACAACAATGGTGACTTCTACAGCGCGGAGAATCT
CGCTCTCTCCAGGGGAAGCCGAAGTTTCCAAAAGGTCGTTGATCAAAGCTCGCCGCGTTGTTTCATCAAG
CCTTACGGTCACCGTAACCAGCAAATCAATATCACTGTGTGGCTTAAGGCCGCCATCCACTGCGGAGCCG
TACAAATGTACGGCCAGCAACGTCGGTTCGAGATGGCGCTCGATGACGCCAACTACCTCTGATAGTTGAG
TCGATACTTCGGCGATCACCGCTTCCCTCATACTCTTCCTTTTTCAATATTATTGAAGCATTTATCAGGG
TTATTGTCTCATGAGCGGATACATATTTGAATGTATTTAGAAAAATAAACAAATAGCTAGCTCACTCGGT
CGCTACGCTCCGGGCGTGAGACTGCGGCGG
Features (pLannotate 1.2.2; 8 found; start..end, strand, type, name):
      1..739     -  rep_origin     CloDF13 ori: Plasmids containing the CloDF13 (CDF) origin of replication can be propagated in E. coli cells that contain additional plasmids with compatible origins.
    804..832     +  promoter       J23119 promoter (fragment): bacterial promoter (Registry of Standard Biological Parts BBa J23119)
    863..1606    +  CDS            rpoA (fragment): RPOA_ECO24 - Experimental evidence at protein level: Swiss-Prot protein existence level 1. DNA-dependent RNA polymerase catalyzes the transcription of DNA into RNA using the four ribonucleoside triphosphates as substrates. From Escherichia coli O139:H28 (strain E24377A / ETEC).
   1813..1830    +  CDS            capTEV™ (fragment): composite tag for in vivo biotinylation, TEV protease cleavage, and 6xHis tagging
   1937..2052    +  ncRNA          5S rRNA: Accession: RF00001 - 5S ribosomal RNA
   2056..2102    +  terminator     rrnB T1 terminator: transcription terminator T1 from the E. coli rrnB gene
   2323..3111    -  CDS            aadA: S3AD_ECOLX - Experimental evidence at protein level: Swiss-Prot protein existence level 1. Mediates bacterial resistance to the antibiotics streptomycin and spectinomycin. From Escherichia coli.
   3112..3203    -  promoter       AmpR promoter: bla
