[The description below was written by a language model from this plasmid's Addgene catalogue record and pLannotate feature annotations shown in this document.]
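Description:
pJEC626 is a small (about 3.25 kb) bacterial expression plasmid built on a CloDF13 backbone and designed as the activation-domain component of a modular CRISPR activation (CRISPRa) system in E. coli. It replicates from the CloDF13 (CDF) origin, which is compatible with other common origin groups and so allows it to be maintained in the same cell as additional plasmids. That suits a multi-plasmid system, although the record does not describe the partner constructs. Selection is with spectinomycin, conferred by an aadA gene driven by the AmpR (bla) promoter. The copy number is recorded as unknown.

The payload is a roughly 900 bp synthetic fusion of the N-terminal domain of the E. coli RNA polymerase alpha subunit (RpoA, alphaNTD) with a SYNZIP17 domain. SYNZIPs are synthetic coiled-coil peptides that pair with specific partners, so the SYNZIP17 module presumably lets the alphaNTD activator dock non-covalently onto a component bearing the cognate SYNZIP, recruiting RNA polymerase to a targeted promoter. The catalogue gives the promoter as the constitutive Anderson-series J23106. The automated annotation labels the matching region as a fragment of the closely related J23119, which is likely a partial match within that promoter family.

The feature table places the rpoA fragment soon after the promoter and leaves about 200 bp unannotated after it, apart from a short hit called as a capTEV tag fragment. SYNZIP17 itself is not annotated, and this layout does not obviously fit the catalogue statement that it is fused at the N terminus, so the orientation of the fusion should be checked against the sequence. Transcription ends at an rrnB-derived region that includes 5S rRNA sequence and the T1 terminator.
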