Addgene plasmid #174367: pJEC626
Purpose: Activation domain for modular CRISPRa. AD-SYNZIP. Expresses alphaNTD from the E coli RNAP with a SYNZIP17 domain fused to the N terminus.
Depositing lab: James Chappell. Depositing organization: Rice University. Publication: Rational engineering of a modular bacterial CRISPR-Cas activation platform with expanded target range. Villegas Kcam MC, Tsong AJ, Chappell J. Nucleic Acids Res. 2021 May 7;49(8):4793-4802. doi: 10.1093/nar/gkab211. PubMed 33823546.
Backbone
  Vector backbone: CloDF13
  Backbone size w/o insert (bp): 1925
  Total vector size (bp): 3250
  Vector type: Bacterial Expression, Synthetic Biology
Growth in bacteria
  Bacterial resistance: Spectinomycin, 50 μg/mL
  Growth temperature: 37°C
  Growth strain: DH5alpha
  Copy number: Unknown
Gene/Insert
  Gene/Insert name: Alpha N-terminal domain from the E. coli RNA polymerase fused to SYNZIP17 (alt name: RpoA)
  Species: Synthetic; E. coli
  Insert size (bp): 903
  Promoter: J23106
  Cloning method: Gibson Cloning
  Sequencing primers: 5′ acagggcaaaagattacgc; 3′ gtttattgactaccggaagcagtgtgac
Terms and licenses: Academic/Nonprofit Terms; Industry Terms: Not Available to Industry
How to cite: pJEC626 was a gift from James Chappell (Addgene plasmid # 174367 ; http://n2t.net/addgene:174367 ; RRID:Addgene_174367)
